Addgene plasmid #213759: POC1471
Purpose: BsaI-associated switch methylase
Depositing lab: Christopher A. O'Callaghan. Depositing organization: University of Oxford. Publication: DNA methylases for site-selective inhibition of type IIS restriction enzyme activity. Flores-Fernandez CN, Lin D, Robins K, O'Callaghan CA. Appl Microbiol Biotechnol. 2024 Jan 25;108(1):174. doi: 10.1007/s00253-024-13015-7. PubMed 38270650.
Backbone
  Vector backbone: pET15b
  Backbone manufacturer: Novagen
  Backbone size w/o insert (bp): 5708
  Total vector size (bp): 6766
  Vector type: Bacterial Expression
Growth in bacteria
  Bacterial resistance: Ampicillin, 100 μg/mL
  Growth temperature: 37°C
  Growth strain: DH5alpha
  Copy number: High Copy
Gene/Insert
  Gene/Insert name: BsaI-associated switch methylase M.Osp807II
  Species: Olsenella sp. oral taxon 807 F0089
  Insert size (bp): 1068
  GenBank ID: CP012069
  Promoter: T7
  Tag / fusion protein: His6-tag (N terminal on insert)
  Cloning method: Restriction Enzyme; 5′ cloning site NdeI (unknown if destroyed); 3′ cloning site BamHI (unknown if destroyed)
  Sequencing primers: 5′ CTAGCCATATGGCAAAGAAGGACACAAAC; 3′ CTAGGGATCCTTATTCCCCTTCTTTAAACTCG
Terms and licenses: Academic/Nonprofit Terms; Industry Terms: Not Available to Industry
How to cite: POC1471 was a gift from Christopher A. O'Callaghan (Addgene plasmid # 213759 ; http://n2t.net/addgene:213759 ; RRID:Addgene_213759)
