[The description below was written by a language model from this plasmid's Addgene catalogue record and pLannotate feature annotations shown in this document.]
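Description:
POC1471 is a bacterial expression plasmid built on the Novagen pET15b backbone, carrying the DNA methyltransferase M.Osp807II from Olsenella sp. oral taxon 807 F0089, described in the record as a BsaI-associated "switch" methylase. The roughly 1.07 kb coding sequence was inserted between the NdeI and BamHI sites, giving a total plasmid of about 6.77 kb. It is maintained in E. coli through a ColE1/pBR322-type origin with the adjacent rop gene and bom region, and is selected with ampicillin via the β-lactamase gene and its own promoter. The catalogue lists it as high copy, although rop generally moderates copy number in pBR322-derived plasmids. Several tetracycline-resistance fragments and the tet promoter in the feature table are non-functional remnants of the pBR322 ancestry of the backbone.

The expression cassette lies on the reverse strand and follows the standard pET arrangement: a T7 promoter with an overlapping lac operator, the strong T7 gene 10 ribosome binding site, an N-terminal His6 tag (annotated by the software as a partial composite-tag match), a thrombin cleavage site, the methylase open reading frame, and the T7 terminator. The insert itself is not annotated in the table but corresponds to the unlabelled gap between the thrombin site and the terminator region. A plasmid-borne lacI gene supplies repressor, so expression requires a host providing T7 RNA polymerase and is inducible with IPTG. The tag allows affinity purification, and can be removed with thrombin. According to the record and its associated publication title, the enzyme is intended for site-selective methylation that blocks type IIS restriction enzyme activity, here that of BsaI.
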