Features (pLannotate 1.2.2; 20 found; start..end, strand, type, name):
     10..38      +  promoter       tet promoter: E. coli promoter for tetracycline efflux protein gene
     86..190     +  CDS            TcR (fragment): tetracycline efflux protein; tet; confers resistance to tetracycline
    213..260     -  terminator     T7 terminator: transcription terminator for bacteriophage T7 RNA polymerase
    268..317     -  CDS            SET1 (fragment): solubility-enhancement tag derived from T7 phage gene 10B
   1396..1413    -  CDS            thrombin site: thrombin recognition and cleavage site
   1424..1440    -  CDS            capTEV™ (fragment): composite tag for in vivo biotinylation, TEV protease cleavage, and 6xHis tagging
   1459..1481    -  RBS            RBS: efficient ribosome binding site from bacteriophage T7 gene 10 (Olins and Rangwala, 1989)
   1496..1520    -  protein_bind   lac operator: The lac repressor binds to the lac operator to inhibit transcription in E. coli. This inhibition can be relieved by adding lactose or isopropyl-β-D-thiogalactopyranoside (IPTG). lac repressor encoded by lacI
   1521..1539    -  promoter       T7 promoter: promoter for bacteriophage T7 RNA polymerase
   1561..1840    +  CDS            TcR (fragment): tetracycline efflux protein; tet; confers resistance to tetracycline
   1848..1925    +  promoter       lacI promoter: lacI
   1926..3007    +  CDS            lacI: lac repressor; lacI; The lac repressor binds to the lac operator to inhibit transcription in E. coli. This inhibition can be relieved by adding lactose or isopropyl-β-D-thiogalactopyranoside (IPTG).
   3020..3041    +  protein_bind   CAP binding site: CAP binding activates transcription in the presence of cAMP. E. coli catabolite activator protein
   3056..3680    +  CDS            TcR (fragment): tetracycline efflux protein; tet; confers resistance to tetracycline
   3922..4302    -  CDS            YPB1_ECOLX: Protein predicted: Swiss-Prot protein existence level 4. From Escherichia coli.
   4319..4510    +  CDS            rop: Rop protein, which maintains plasmids at low copy number; rop
   4612..4751    +  misc_feature   bom: basis of mobility region from pBR322
   4937..5525    -  rep_origin     ori: high-copy-number ColE1/pMB1/pBR322/pUC origin of replication
   5696..6556    -  CDS            AmpR: β-lactamase; bla; confers resistance to ampicillin, carbenicillin, and related antibiotics
   6557..6661    -  promoter       AmpR promoter: bla
>Addgene plasmid #213759 | POC1471 | addgene full sequence | sequence record 437773 | Addgene NGS Result
TTCTCATGTTTGACAGCTTATCATCGATAAGCTTTAATGCGGTAGTTTATCACAGTTAAATTGCTAACGC
AGTCAGGCACCGTGTATGAAATCTAACAATGCGCTCATCGTCATCCTCGGCACCGTCACCCTGGATGCTG
TAGGCATAGGCTTGGTTATGCCGGTACTGCCGGGCCTCTTGCGGGATATCCGGATATAGTTCCTCCTTTC
AGCAAAAAACCCCTCAAGACCCGTTTAGAGGCCCCAAGGGGTTATGCTAGTTATTGCTCAGCGGTGGCAG
CAGCCAACTCAGCTTCCTTTCGGGCTTTGTTAGCAGCCGGATCCTTATTCCCCTTCTTTAAACTCGTAAA
CACCGTTCGATTCAAAATAGGCATTTGCCTCATTCAGGCGGGCCGCTGCTAACTTGTAAAATGTGTCGTC
AATTTCTGCAGCGTAACTGCGGCGACCAAGTAATGACGATGCCACACTAGCCGAGCACAGACCTCCAAAT
GGTTCCCAGACTGTATCGCCGACATTACTGGCTGCTGCTACCTGAGTAAGCATCAGGTCCAGGGGCTTTT
GGTTCAGATGTGCTGCTGACTGTTTGGTGGGTTTATACGTGCGAGGTGCGGAGCGTTCCATTGTCCCTTT
CAAACGCTCACTATCGGCCAACGGCGGACGGCTCCACACGTTTGTGACTCCATTGCGGTGATTCCATGTA
GTGCGTAAACTATCCCAATCATGAGCTGAAATCATAGTTTTGCCATCCAGACTGAAATAGGGCCAAGAAG
TTTTTTTACCATATTGCATGCAGTACTCCGCCATCTTTTGGACCGCGTCACCAGGCGGCCAGTACCACAG
CCAGTCTGCTGTCAAATATTTACGGGTCGCAGCGTTCTTCACACCACACGCTTCATTCGACTTTGAAAGG
GACAGGCCCGAGCGACGCCACTCTGCGCGCAACCATGACTTTGCGTTTAATGTAAGTCCGTCTCCAGTTT
CCAGGTACACCGTACGGCGATAAAGGGCCGCCACCTCTGTTACCACGGGCAATTGACGGATTGTTTTCCC
GTTAACATTGCCGGCAATGTGCGCCAGTCCTTTATCCCAGACAGCTAACTGCACGTATTCCCATCCGGTG
GACAATAATAAAGGGTGGACCGTGGCCCAGCCTACTTCTGTGTTCCAAAACCACAAAGAAGTGGAAGGCT
TGGCCGCTTTGGCCCACGCCAGCACGTGTGGCTTATACCAGTCCGTCAACCCGGCAGCGTCAACGGTGTC
CCCGCGAAATCCACGAACACCGTATGCCCCATCCGATACAATTAAGTCCGGACTAGGCCAGCGCCCGTAG
ACTTCCGATACGTTACCCTTATAAAGGTGGGAAAGCTTAAGGTTTGTGTCCTTCTTTGCCATATGGCTGC
CGCGCGGCACCAGGCCGCTGCTGTGATGATGATGATGATGGCTGCTGCCCATGGTATATCTCCTTCTTAA
AGTTAAACAAAATTATTTCTAGAGGGGAATTGTTATCCGCTCACAATTCCCCTATAGTGAGTCGTATTAA
TTTCGCGGGATCGAGATCTCGATCCTCTACGCCGGACGCATCGTGGCCGGCATCACCGGCGCCACAGGTG
CGGTTGCTGGCGCCTATATCGCCGACATCACCGATGGGGAAGATCGGGCTCGCCACTTCGGGCTCATGAG
CGCTTGTTTCGGCGTGGGTATGGTGGCAGGCCCCGTGGCCGGGGGACTGTTGGGCGCCATCTCCTTGCAT
GCACCATTCCTTGCGGCGGCGGTGCTCAACGGCCTCAACCTACTACTGGGCTGCTTCCTAATGCAGGAGT
CGCATAAGGGAGAGCGTCGAGATCCCGGACACCATCGAATGGCGCAAAACCTTTCGCGGTATGGCATGAT
AGCGCCCGGAAGAGAGTCAATTCAGGGTGGTGAATGTGAAACCAGTAACGTTATACGATGTCGCAGAGTA
TGCCGGTGTCTCTTATCAGACCGTTTCCCGCGTGGTGAACCAGGCCAGCCACGTTTCTGCGAAAACGCGG
GAAAAAGTGGAAGCGGCGATGGCGGAGCTGAATTACATTCCCAACCGCGTGGCACAACAACTGGCGGGCA
AACAGTCGTTGCTGATTGGCGTTGCCACCTCCAGTCTGGCCCTGCACGCGCCGTCGCAAATTGTCGCGGC
GATTAAATCTCGCGCCGATCAACTGGGTGCCAGCGTGGTGGTGTCGATGGTAGAACGAAGCGGCGTCGAA
GCCTGTAAAGCGGCGGTGCACAATCTTCTCGCGCAACGCGTCAGTGGGCTGATCATTAACTATCCGCTGG
ATGACCAGGATGCCATTGCTGTGGAAGCTGCCTGCACTAATGTTCCGGCGTTATTTCTTGATGTCTCTGA
CCAGACACCCATCAACAGTATTATTTTCTCCCATGAAGACGGTACGCGACTGGGCGTGGAGCATCTGGTC
GCATTGGGTCACCAGCAAATCGCGCTGTTAGCGGGCCCATTAAGTTCTGTCTCGGCGCGTCTGCGTCTGG
CTGGCTGGCATAAATATCTCACTCGCAATCAAATTCAGCCGATAGCGGAACGGGAAGGCGACTGGAGTGC
CATGTCCGGTTTTCAACAAACCATGCAAATGCTGAATGAGGGCATCGTTCCCACTGCGATGCTGGTTGCC
AACGATCAGATGGCGCTGGGCGCAATGCGCGCCATTACCGAGTCCGGGCTGCGCGTTGGTGCGGATATCT
CGGTAGTGGGATACGACGATACCGAAGACAGCTCATGTTATATCCCGCCGTTAACCACCATCAAACAGGA
TTTTCGCCTGCTGGGGCAAACCAGCGTGGACCGCTTGCTGCAACTCTCTCAGGGCCAGGCGGTGAAGGGC
AATCAGCTGTTGCCCGTCTCACTGGTGAAAAGAAAAACCACCCTGGCGCCCAATACGCAAACCGCCTCTC
CCCGCGCGTTGGCCGATTCATTAATGCAGCTGGCACGACAGTTTCCCGACTGGAAAGCGGGCAGTGAGCG
CAACGCAATTAATGTAAGTTAGCTCACTCATTAGGCACCGGGATCTCGACCGATGCCCTTGAGAGCCTTC
AACCCAGTCAGCTCCTTCCGGTGGGCGCGGGGCATGACTATCGTCGCCGCACTTATGACTGTCTTCTTTA
TCATGCAACTCGTAGGACAGGTGCCGGCAGCGCTCTGGGTCATTTTCGGCGAGGACCGCTTTCGCTGGAG
CGCGACGATGATCGGCCTGTCGCTTGCGGTATTCGGAATCTTGCACGCCCTCGCTCAAGCCTTCGTCACT
GGTCCCGCCACCAAACGTTTCGGCGAGAAGCAGGCCATTATCGCCGGCATGGCGGCCGACGCGCTGGGCT
ACGTCTTGCTGGCGTTCGCGACGCGAGGCTGGATGGCCTTCCCCATTATGATTCTTCTCGCTTCCGGCGG
CATCGGGATGCCCGCGTTGCAGGCCATGCTGTCCAGGCAGGTAGATGACGACCATCAGGGACAGCTTCAA
GGATCGCTCGCGGCTCTTACCAGCCTAACTTCGATCATTGGACCGCTGATCGTCACGGCGATTTATGCCG
CCTCGGCGAGCACATGGAACGGGTTGGCATGGATTGTAGGCGCCGCCCTATACCTTGTCTGCCTCCCCGC
GTTGCGTCGCGGTGCATGGAGCCGGGCCACCTCGACCTGAATGGAAGCCGGCGGCACCTCGCTAACGGAT
TCACCACTCCAAGAATTGGAGCCAATCAATTCTTGCGGAGAACTGTGAATGCGCAAACCAACCCTTGGCA
GAACATATCCATCGCGTCCGCCATCTCCAGCAGCCGCACGCGGCGCATCTCGGGCAGCGTTGGGTCCTGG
CCACGGGTGCGCATGATCGTGCTCCTGTCGTTGAGGACCCGGCTAGGCTGGCGGGGTTGCCTTACTGGTT
AGCAGAATGAATCACCGATACGCGAGCGAACGTGAAGCGACTGCTGCTGCAAAACGTCTGCGACCTGAGC
AACAACATGAATGGTCTTCGGTTTCCGTGTTTCGTAAAGTCTGGAAACGCGGAAGTCAGCGCCCTGCACC
ATTATGTTCCGGATCTGCATCGCAGGATGCTGCTGGCTACCCTGTGGAACACCTACATCTGTATTAACGA
AGCGCTGGCATTGACCCTGAGTGATTTTTCTCTGGTCCCGCCGCATCCATACCGCCAGTTGTTTACCCTC
ACAACGTTCCAGTAACCGGGCATGTTCATCATCAGTAACCCGTATCGTGAGCATCCTCTCTCGTTTCATC
GGTATCATTACCCCCATGAACAGAAATCCCCCTTACACGGAGGCATCAGTGACCAAACAGGAAAAAACCG
CCCTTAACATGGCCCGCTTTATCAGAAGCCAGACATTAACGCTTCTGGAGAAACTCAACGAGCTGGACGC
GGATGAACAGGCAGACATCTGTGAATCGCTTCACGACCACGCTGATGAGCTTTACCGCAGCTGCCTCGCG
CGTTTCGGTGATGACGGTGAAAACCTCTGACACATGCAGCTCCCGGAGACGGTCACAGCTTGTCTGTAAG
CGGATGCCGGGAGCAGACAAGCCCGTCAGGGCGCGTCAGCGGGTGTTGGCGGGTGTCGGGGCGCAGCCAT
GACCCAGTCACGTAGCGATAGCGGAGTGTATACTGGCTTAACTATGCGGCATCAGAGCAGATTGTACTGA
GAGTGCACCATTGCGGTGTGAAATACCGCACAGATGCGTAAGGAGAAAATACCGCATCAGGCGCTCTTCC
GCTTCCTCGCTCACTGACTCGCTGCGCTCGGTCGTTCGGCTGCGGCGAGCGGTATCAGCTCACTCAAAGG
CGGTAATACGGTTATCCACAGAATCAGGGGATAACGCAGGAAAGAACATGTGAGCAAAAGGCCAGCAAAA
GGCCAGGAACCGTAAAAAGGCCGCGTTGCTGGCGTTTTTCCATAGGCTCCGCCCCCCTGACGAGCATCAC
AAAAATCGACGCTCAAGTCAGAGGTGGCGAAACCCGACAGGACTATAAAGATACCAGGCGTTTCCCCCTG
GAAGCTCCCTCGTGCGCTCTCCTGTTCCGACCCTGCCGCTTACCGGATACCTGTCCGCCTTTCTCCCTTC
GGGAAGCGTGGCGCTTTCTCATAGCTCACGCTGTAGGTATCTCAGTTCGGTGTAGGTCGTTCGCTCCAAG
CTGGGCTGTGTGCACGAACCCCCCGTTCAGCCCGACCGCTGCGCCTTATCCGGTAACTATCGTCTTGAGT
CCAACCCGGTAAGACACGACTTATCGCCACTGGCAGCAGCCACTGGTAACAGGATTAGCAGAGCGAGGTA
TGTAGGCGGTGCTACAGAGTTCTTGAAGTGGTGGCCTAACTACGGCTACACTAGAAGGACAGTATTTGGT
ATCTGCGCTCTGCTGAAGCCAGTTACCTTCGGAAAAAGAGTTGGTAGCTCTTGATCCGGCAAACAAACCA
CCGCTGGTAGCGGTGGTTTTTTTGTTTGCAAGCAGCAGATTACGCGCAGAAAAAAAGGATCTCAAGAAGA
TCCTTTGATCTTTTCTACGGGGTCTGACGCTCAGTGGAACGAAAACTCACGTTAAGGGATTTTGGTCATG
AGATTATCAAAAAGGATCTTCACCTAGATCCTTTTAAATTAAAAATGAAGTTTTAAATCAATCTAAAGTA
TATATGAGTAAACTTGGTCTGACAGTTACCAATGCTTAATCAGTGAGGCACCTATCTCAGCGATCTGTCT
ATTTCGTTCATCCATAGTTGCCTGACTCCCCGTCGTGTAGATAACTACGATACGGGAGGGCTTACCATCT
GGCCCCAGTGCTGCAATGATACCGCGAGACCCACGCTCACCGGCTCCAGATTTATCAGCAATAAACCAGC
CAGCCGGAAGGGCCGAGCGCAGAAGTGGTCCTGCAACTTTATCCGCCTCCATCCAGTCTATTAATTGTTG
CCGGGAAGCTAGAGTAAGTAGTTCGCCAGTTAATAGTTTGCGCAACGTTGTTGCCATTGCTGCAGGCATC
GTGGTGTCACGCTCGTCGTTTGGTATGGCTTCATTCAGCTCCGGTTCCCAACGATCAAGGCGAGTTACAT
GATCCCCCATGTTGTGCAAAAAAGCGGTTAGCTCCTTCGGTCCTCCGATCGTTGTCAGAAGTAAGTTGGC
CGCAGTGTTATCACTCATGGTTATGGCAGCACTGCATAATTCTCTTACTGTCATGCCATCCGTAAGATGC
TTTTCTGTGACTGGTGAGTACTCAACCAAGTCATTCTGAGAATAGTGTATGCGGCGACCGAGTTGCTCTT
GCCCGGCGTCAACACGGGATAATACCGCGCCACATAGCAGAACTTTAAAAGTGCTCATCATTGGAAAACG
TTCTTCGGGGCGAAAACTCTCAAGGATCTTACCGCTGTTGAGATCCAGTTCGATGTAACCCACTCGTGCA
CCCAACTGATCTTCAGCATCTTTTACTTTCACCAGCGTTTCTGGGTGAGCAAAAACAGGAAGGCAAAATG
CCGCAAAAAAGGGAATAAGGGCGACACGGAAATGTTGAATACTCATACTCTTCCTTTTTCAATATTATTG
AAGCATTTATCAGGGTTATTGTCTCATGAGCGGATACATATTTGAATGTATTTAGAAAAATAAACAAATA
GGGGTTCCGCGCACATTTCCCCGAAAAGTGCCACCTGACGTCTAAGAAACCATTATTATCATGACATTAA
CCTATAAAAATAGGCGTATCACGAGGCCCTTTCGTCTTCAAGAA
